Addgene plasmid #214516: AiP1680 - pAAV-AiE2362m-minBG-SYFP2-WPRE-BGHpA
Purpose: AiE2362m is an enhancer sequence, designed to drive AAV-mediated transgene expression in specific populations of brain cells
Depositing lab: Allen Institute for Brain Science & Bosiljka Tasic. Depositing organization: Allen Institute. Publication: A suite of enhancer AAVs and transgenic mouse lines for genetic access to cortical cell types. Ben-Simon Y, Hooper M, Narayan S, Daigle TL, Dwivedi D, Way SW, Oster A, Stafford DA, Mich JK, Taormina MJ, Martinez RA, Opitz-Araya X, Roth JR, Alexander JR, Allen S, Amster A, Arbuckle J, Ayala A, Baker PM, Bakken TE, Barcelli T, Barta S, Bendrick J, Bertagnolli D, Bielstein C, Bishwakarma P, Bowlus J, Boyer G, Brouner K, Casian B, Casper T, Chakka AB, Chakrabarty R, Chance RK, Chavan S, Clark M, Colbert K, Collman F, Daniel S, Departee M, DiValentin P, Donadio N, Dotson N, Egdorf T, Fliss T, Gabitto M, Garcia J, Gary A, Gasperini M, Gloe J, Goldy J, Gore BB, Graybuck L, Greisman N, Haeseleer F, Halterman C, Haradon Z, Hastings SD, Helback O, Ho W, Hockemeyer D, Huang C, Huff S, Hunker A, Johansen N, Jones D, Juneau Z, Kalmbach B, Kannan M, Khem S, Kussick E, Kutsal R, Larsen R, Lee C, Lee AY, Leibly M, Lenz GH, Li S, Liang E, Lusk N, Madigan Z, Malloy J, Malone J, McCue R, Melchor J, Mollenkopf T, Moosman S, Morin E, Newman D, Ng L, Ngo K, Omstead V, Otto S, Oyama A, Pena N, Pham T, Phillips E, Pom CA, Potekhina L, Ransford S, Ray PL, Rette D, Reynoldson C, Rimorin C, Rocha D, Ruiz A, Sanchez REA, Sawyer L, Sedeno-Cortes A, Sevigny JP, Shapovalova N, Shepard N, Shulga L, Sigler AR, Siverts L, Soliman S, Somasundaram S, Staats B, Stewart K, Szelenyi E, Tieu M, Trader C, Tran A, van Velthoven CTJ, Walker M, Wang Y, Weed N, Wirthlin M, Wood T, Wynalda B, Yao Z, Zhou T, Ariza J, Dee N, Reding M, Ronellenfitch K, Mufti S, Sunkin SM, Smith KA, Esposito L, Waters J, Thyagarajan B, Yao S, Lein ES, Zeng H, Levi BP, Ngai J, Ting JT, Tasic B. Cell. 2025 May 16:S0092-8674(25)00513-6. doi: 10.1016/j.cell.2025.05.002. PubMed 40403729.
Backbone
  Vector backbone: pAAV2
  Vector type: AAV
Growth in bacteria
  Bacterial resistance: Ampicillin, 100 μg/mL
  Growth temperature: 37°C
  Growth strain: NEB Stable
  Copy number: High Copy
Gene/Insert
  Gene/Insert name: SYFP2
  Species: Synthetic
  Promoter: minBG
  Cloning method: Gibson Cloning
Terms and licenses: Academic/Nonprofit Terms; Industry Terms: Not Available to Industry
Depositor comments: 5' Cloning Site: SgrAI (destroyed), 3' Cloning Site: SgrAI (destroyed). Please visit https://doi.org/10.1101/2024.06.10.597244 for bioRxiv preprint.
How to cite: AiP1680 - pAAV-AiE2362m-minBG-SYFP2-WPRE-BGHpA was a gift from Allen Institute for Brain Science & Bosiljka Tasic (Addgene plasmid # 214516 ; http://n2t.net/addgene:214516 ; RRID:Addgene_214516)
