[The description below was written by a language model from this plasmid's Addgene catalogue record and pLannotate feature annotations shown in this document.]
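Description:
AiP1680 - pAAV-AiE2362m-minBG-SYFP2-WPRE-BGHpA is an AAV transfer plasmid of about 4.9 kb built on a pAAV2 backbone, intended for packaging a reporter genome into recombinant adeno-associated virus for delivery to brain tissue. In bacteria it is maintained by a high-copy ColE1/pUC-type origin and selected through the β-lactamase gene (ampicillin resistance) driven by its own promoter. An f1 phage origin is also present, and short bom and rop fragments are remnants of the pBR322 lineage. The record lists a recombination-deficient growth strain, which is consistent with the need to keep the repeat-rich ITRs intact.

The payload lies between AAV2 inverted terminal repeats, which supply the signals for genome replication and encapsidation. The downstream ITR is annotated in full, while the upstream one was detected only as two short fragments, which may simply reflect the difficulty of sequencing and annotating these hairpin-forming repeats. Within the ITRs, the enhancer AiE2362m sits upstream of a minimal beta-globin promoter (minBG), which has little activity alone, so that expression depends on the enhancer. Neither element is annotated as such. The automatic annotation instead flags a partial match to mouse Hykk in this region, which probably reflects genomic sequence within the enhancer rather than an expressed coding segment, although the record does not state the enhancer's origin. The promoter drives SYFP2, a rapidly maturing monomeric yellow fluorescent protein, followed by a truncated WPRE (annotated as two fragments) to boost transcript stability and expression, and a bovine growth hormone polyadenylation signal.

The construct belongs to a collection of enhancer AAVs for genetic access to cortical cell types, and serves to fluorescently label the specific brain cell populations in which AiE2362m is active. The record does not state which populations these are.
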