Features (pLannotate 1.2.2; 15 found; start..end, strand, type, name):
     12..467     +  rep_origin     f1 ori (sequence partly withheld): f1 bacteriophage origin of replication; arrow indicates direction of (+) strand synthesis
    468..517     -  misc_feature   bom (fragment): basis of mobility region from pBR322
    619..654     -  CDS            rop (fragment): Rop protein, which maintains plasmids at low copy number; rop
    749..853     +  promoter       AmpR promoter: bla
    854..1714    +  CDS            AmpR: β-lactamase; bla; confers resistance to ampicillin, carbenicillin, and related antibiotics
   1885..2473    +  rep_origin     ori: high-copy-number ColE1/pMB1/pBR322/pUC origin of replication
   2546..2573    +  repeat_region  AAV2 ITR (fragment): inverted terminal repeat of adeno-associated virus serotype 2 inverted
   2602..2629    +  repeat_region  AAV2 ITR (fragment): inverted terminal repeat of adeno-associated virus serotype 2 inverted
   2695..2934    +  CDS            Hykk (fragment): HYKK_MOUSE - Also known as Agphd1. Experimental evidence at protein level: Swiss-Prot protein existence level 1. Catalyzes the GTP-dependent phosphorylation of 5-hydroxy-L- lysine. From Mus musculus (Mouse).
   3474..4190    +  CDS            SYFP2: SYFP2 is a basic (constitutively fluorescent) yellow fluorescent protein published in 2006, derived from Aequorea victoria. It is reported to be a very rapidly-maturing monomer with moderate acid sensitivity.
   4230..4387    +  misc_feature   WPRE (fragment): woodchuck hepatitis virus posttranscriptional regulatory element
   4393..4473    +  misc_feature   WPRE (fragment): woodchuck hepatitis virus posttranscriptional regulatory element
   4490..4601    +  polyA_signal   bGH poly(A) signal: bovine growth hormone polyadenylation signal
   4719..4859    +  repeat_region  AAV2 ITR: inverted terminal repeat of adeno-associated virus serotype 2 inverted
   4864..4915    -  misc_feature   bom (fragment): basis of mobility region from pBR322
>Addgene plasmid #214516 | AiP1680 - pAAV-AiE2362m-minBG-SYFP2-WPRE-BGHpA | addgene full sequence | sequence record 432547 | Addgene NGS Result
[88 nt withheld, positions 1-88]
T
[46 nt withheld, positions 90-135]
C
[141 nt withheld, positions 137-277]
CCTTTGACGTTGGAGTCCACGTTCTTT
[37 nt withheld, positions 305-341]
ACTCTATCTCGGGCTATTCTTTTGATTTATAAGGGATTTTGCCGATTTCGGTCTATTGGTTAAAAAATGA
GCTGATTTAACAAAAATTTAACGCGAATTTTAACAAAATATTAACGTTTACAATTTTATGGTGCACTCTC
AGTACAATCTGCTCTGATGCCGCATAGTTAAGCCAGCCCCGACACCCGCCAACACCCGCTGACGCGCCCT
GACGGGCTTGTCTGCTCCCGGCATCCGCTTACAGACAAGCTGTGACCGTCTCCGGGAGCTGCATGTGTCA
GAGGTTTTCACCGTCATCACCGAAACGCGCGAGACGAAAGGGCCTCGTGATACGCCTATTTTTATAGGTT
AATGTCATGATAATAATGGTTTCTTAGACGTCAGGTGGCACTTTTCGGGGAAATGTGCGCGGAACCCCTA
TTTGTTTATTTTTCTAAATACATTCAAATATGTATCCGCTCATGAGACAATAACCCTGATAAATGCTTCA
ATAATATTGAAAAAGGAAGAGTATGAGTATTCAACATTTCCGTGTCGCCCTTATTCCCTTTTTTGCGGCA
TTTTGCCTTCCTGTTTTTGCTCACCCAGAAACGCTGGTGAAAGTAAAAGATGCTGAAGATCAGTTGGGTG
CACGAGTGGGTTACATCGAACTGGATCTCAACAGCGGTAAGATCCTTGAGAGTTTTCGCCCCGAAGAACG
TTTTCCAATGATGAGCACTTTTAAAGTTCTGCTATGTGGCGCGGTATTATCCCGTATTGACGCCGGGCAA
GAGCAACTCGGTCGCCGCATACACTATTCTCAGAATGACTTGGTTGAGTACTCACCAGTCACAGAAAAGC
ATCTTACGGATGGCATGACAGTAAGAGAATTATGCAGTGCTGCCATAACCATGAGTGATAACACTGCGGC
CAACTTACTTCTGACAACGATCGGAGGACCGAAGGAGCTAACCGCTTTTTTGCACAACATGGGGGATCAT
GTAACTCGCCTTGATCGTTGGGAACCGGAGCTGAATGAAGCCATACCAAACGACGAGCGTGACACCACGA
TGCCTGTAGCAATGGCAACAACGTTGCGCAAACTATTAACTGGCGAACTACTTACTCTAGCTTCCCGGCA
ACAATTAATAGACTGGATGGAGGCGGATAAAGTTGCAGGACCACTTCTGCGCTCGGCCCTTCCGGCTGGC
TGGTTTATTGCTGATAAATCTGGAGCCGGTGAGCGTGGGTCTCGCGGTATCATTGCAGCACTGGGGCCAG
ATGGTAAGCCCTCCCGTATCGTAGTTATCTACACGACGGGGAGTCAGGCAACTATGGATGAACGAAATAG
ACAGATCGCTGAGATAGGTGCCTCACTGATTAAGCATTGGTAACTGTCAGACCAAGTTTACTCATATATA
CTTTAGATTGATTTAAAACTTCATTTTTAATTTAAAAGGATCTAGGTGAAGATCCTTTTTGATAATCTCA
TGACCAAAATCCCTTAACGTGAGTTTTCGTTCCACTGAGCGTCAGACCCCGTAGAAAAGATCAAAGGATC
TTCTTGAGATCCTTTTTTTCTGCGCGTAATCTGCTGCTTGCAAACAAAAAAACCACCGCTACCAGCGGTG
GTTTGTTTGCCGGATCAAGAGCTACCAACTCTTTTTCCGAAGGTAACTGGCTTCAGCAGAGCGCAGATAC
CAAATACTGTTCTTCTAGTGTAGCCGTAGTTAGGCCACCACTTCAAGAACTCTGTAGCACCGCCTACATA
CCTCGCTCTGCTAATCCTGTTACCAGTGGCTGCTGCCAGTGGCGATAAGTCGTGTCTTACCGGGTTGGAC
TCAAGACGATAGTTACCGGATAAGGCGCAGCGGTCGGGCTGAACGGGGGGTTCGTGCACACAGCCCAGCT
TGGAGCGAACGACCTACACCGAACTGAGATACCTACAGCGTGAGCTATGAGAAAGCGCCACGCTTCCCGA
AGGGAGAAAGGCGGACAGGTATCCGGTAAGCGGCAGGGTCGGAACAGGAGAGCGCACGAGGGAGCTTCCA
GGGGGAAACGCCTGGTATCTTTATAGTCCTGTCGGGTTTCGCCACCTCTGACTTGAGCGTCGATTTTTGT
GATGCTCGTCAGGGGGGCGGAGCCTATGGAAAAACGCCAGCAACGCGGCCTTTTTACGGTTCCTGGCCTT
TTGCTGGCCTTTTGCTCACATGTCCTGCAGGCAGCTGCGCGCTCGCTCGCTCACTGAGGCCGCCCGGGCG
TCGGGCGACCTTTGGTCGCCCGGCCTCAGTGAGCGAGCGAGCGCGCAGAGAGGGAGTGGCCAACTCCATC
ACTAGGGGTTCCTGCGGCCGCACGCGTTGTAAGAGTAATAATCGTGATCCCCCTGACGGCTGTAGAGAGG
CAGGCTTTGTTTTTACTTGTATGCAGTCGTTTTAGCCAGTCTCTCGTCATGGCTGCATACTCCTGCCAGC
TGTACCCAGAGAACAAAGAGTACCTCATGATTACAGCCAAAACCGGATGGAAGCATTTACAGCAGCTGTT
CGACATGGGCCAGAAAGCCGTTGAAGAAATCTGGTTTGAAACTGCCAAGTCCTATGAATCTGAGATATCC
ATGTGACTGCCGCGGTAAAAAAATTAAATCGCTCAAAACTCCCCGGTGGTGCACATGCGCTCGGCGCTAT
GCACCCACAATGTTCTGGATTCCCGAGTGAAAGACACACACGCACAACCTTATTTTTAATATGCCCTAAG
CAGGTCAATTGCCGGGCCACTCCCTAACTCCACTTGGTTAACGCACACTCCACTTCAATATTCCTGAGTT
ATTACTTACTAAAATCTATATATTATCTTTGTGCCCTGGACCTGGCTGGGCAGCCCTCCTGGGCAGCTTT
CCCCCTGCACCTACATGTCGGCGGTCTTTCCCTTCTGTATCTTTCTGGCGTGGTCCTATGCCCCTCTTGT
GGCAAAATCTTCTCTTCCTACTCTCTCTGTCTCTTCCCAGGAATCCTAAAAGTCCCACCTCTGTCTCTGC
CCAGTCATTGGCCGCTGGTAACGGAGCTCGGGCTGGGCATAAAAGTCAGGGCAGAGCCATCTATTGCTTA
CATTTGCTTCTGGGATCCAGATCTTTCGAAGCTAGCGCTACCGGTCGCCACCATGGTGAGCAAGGGCGAG
GAGCTGTTCACCGGGGTGGTGCCCATCCTGGTCGAGCTGGACGGCGACGTAAACGGCCACAAGTTCAGCG
TGTCCGGCGAGGGCGAGGGCGATGCCACCTACGGCAAGCTGACCCTGAAGCTGATCTGCACCACCGGCAA
GCTGCCCGTGCCCTGGCCCACCCTCGTGACCACCCTGGGCTACGGCGTGCAGTGCTTCGCCCGCTACCCC
GACCACATGAAGCAGCACGACTTCTTCAAGTCCGCCATGCCCGAAGGCTACGTCCAGGAGCGCACCATCT
TCTTCAAGGACGACGGCAACTACAAGACCCGCGCCGAGGTGAAGTTCGAGGGCGACACCCTGGTGAACCG
CATCGAGCTGAAGGGCATCGACTTCAAGGAGGACGGCAACATCCTGGGGCACAAGCTGGAGTACAACTAC
AACAGCCACAACGTCTATATCACCGCCGACAAGCAGAAGAACGGCATCAAGGCCAACTTCAAGATCCGCC
ACAACATCGAGGACGGCGGCGTGCAGCTCGCCGACCACTACCAGCAGAACACCCCCATCGGCGACGGCCC
CGTGCTGCTGCCCGACAACCACTACCTGAGCTACCAGTCCAAGCTGAGCAAAGACCCCAACGAGAAGCGC
GATCACATGGTCCTGCTGGAGTTCGTGACCGCCGCCGGGATCACTCTCGGCATGGACGAGCTGTACAAGT
AAGTCGACGGCGCGCCGCGGCCGCGAATTCGATATCATAATCAACCTCTGGATTACAAAATTTGTGAAAG
ATTGACTGGTATTCTTAACTATGTTGCTCCTTTTACGCTATGTGGATACGCTGCTTTAATGCCTTTGTAT
CATGCTATTGCTTCCCGTATGGCTTTCATTTTCTCCTCCTTGTATAAATCCTGGTTAGTTCTTGCCACGG
CGGAACTCATCGCCGCCTGCCTTGCCCGCTGCTGGACAGGGGCTCGGCTGTTGGGCACTGACAATTCCGT
GGCTCGAGAGATCTTCGACTGTGCCTTCTAGTTGCCAGCCATCTGTTGTTTGCCCCTCCCCCGTGCCTTC
CTTGACCCTGGAAGGTGCCACTCCCACTGTCCTTTCCTAATAAAATGAGGAAATTGCATCGCATTGTCTG
AGTAGGTGTCATTCTATTCTGGGGGGTGGGGTGGGGCAGGACAGCAAGGGGGAGGATTGGGAAGACAATA
GCAGGCATGAGATCTCACGTGCGGACCGAGCGGCCGCAGGAACCCCTAGTGATGGAGTTGGCCACTCCCT
CTCTGCGCGCTCGCTCGCTCACTGAGGCCGGGCGACCAAAGGTCGCCCGACGCCCGGGCTTTGCCCGGGC
GGCCTCAGTGAGCGAGCGAGCGCGCAGCTGCCTGCAGGGGCGCCTGATGCGGTATTTTCTCCTTACGCAT
CTGTGCGGTATTTCACACCGCATACGTCAAA
